Addgene plasmid #185561: TRE-RARa-VP16
Purpose: Doxycycline inducible expression of constitutively active Retinoic Acid Receptor alpha
Depositing lab: Connie Cepko. Depositing organization: Harvard Medical School. Publication: Retinoic acid signaling mediates peripheral cone photoreceptor survival in a mouse model of retina degeneration. Amamoto R, Wallick GK, Cepko CL. Elife. 2022 Mar 22;11. pii: 76389. doi: 10.7554/eLife.76389. PubMed 35315776.
Backbone
  Vector backbone: pCAGEN
  Vector type: Mammalian Expression
Growth in bacteria
  Bacterial resistance: Ampicillin, 100 μg/mL
  Growth temperature: 37°C
  Growth strain: DH5alpha
  Copy number: High Copy
Gene/Insert
  Gene/Insert name: RARa-VP16
  Species: M. musculus (mouse)
  Entrez Gene: Rara (a.k.a. Nr1b1, RAR, RARalpha1)
  Promoter: TRE
  Tag / fusion protein: VP16 (C terminal on insert)
  Cloning method: Gibson Cloning
  Sequencing primers: 5′ ctcgaagcggccggccgccccgactcctacccaccgtactcgtcaa; 3′ tagtgaaccgtcagatcgcctggaggccaccatggccag
Terms and licenses: Academic/Nonprofit Terms; Industry Terms: Not Available to Industry
How to cite: TRE-RARa-VP16 was a gift from Connie Cepko (Addgene plasmid # 185561 ; http://n2t.net/addgene:185561 ; RRID:Addgene_185561)
