[The description below was written by a language model from this plasmid's Addgene catalogue record and pLannotate feature annotations shown in this document.]
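Description:
TRE-RARa-VP16 is a mammalian expression plasmid of about 4.7 kb, listed as built on the pCAGEN backbone, that provides doxycycline-inducible expression of a constitutively active form of mouse retinoic acid receptor alpha. It is propagated in E. coli as a high-copy plasmid through a ColE1/pUC-type origin and selected with ampicillin via the β-lactamase gene. No mammalian selection marker is annotated, so it appears suited to transient delivery rather than drug-selected stable lines. Short annotated fragments of a tetracycline resistance gene, SV40 large T antigen and a pUC multiple cloning site look like non-functional backbone remnants.

The expression cassette is driven by the tight TRE promoter, which consists of seven tet operator repeats placed upstream of a minimal CMV promoter. This promoter is essentially silent on its own and fires only when a tetracycline-controlled transactivator binds it. No transactivator is encoded on this plasmid, so it must be supplied separately for doxycycline control. Downstream lies the mouse Rara coding sequence fused at its C terminus to the herpes simplex virus VP16 transcriptional activation domain, followed by an SV40 polyadenylation signal, which the table annotates on the opposite strand. Unliganded RAR/RXR heterodimers normally repress targets bearing retinoic acid response elements, and attaching the strong VP16 activation domain is intended to make the receptor activate those targets independently of ligand. A synthetic poly(A) signal and an RNA polymerase II pause site sit upstream of the TRE, an arrangement that typically limits read-through transcription from the backbone and keeps uninduced expression low.

The construct serves to switch on retinoic acid signalling in a temporally controlled way. The associated publication studied the role of this pathway in cone photoreceptor survival in a mouse model of retinal degeneration.
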