Features (pLannotate 1.2.2; 12 found; start..end, strand, type, name):
     81..101     -  misc_feature   MCS (fragment): pUC18/19 multiple cloning site
    125..439     +  promoter       tight TRE promoter: Tet-responsive promoter PTight, consisting of seven tet operator sequences followed by the minimal CMV promoter
    451..1836    +  CDS            Rara: RARA_MOUSE - Also known as Nr1b1. Experimental evidence at protein level: Swiss-Prot protein existence level 1. Receptor for retinoic acid (PubMed:17205979). Retinoic acid receptors bind as heterodimers to their target response elements in response to their ligands, all-trans or 9-cis retinoic acid, and regulate gene expression in various biological processes (PubMed:17205979). The RXR/RAR heterodimers bind to the retinoic acid response elements (RARE) composed of tandem 5'-AGGTCA-3' sites known as DR1-DR5 (PubMed:17205979). In the absence of ligand, the RXR-RAR heterodimers associate with a m
   1987..2220    +  CDS            VP16 AD: transcriptional activation domain of herpes simplex virus protein VP16 (Triezenberg et al., 1988; Cousens et al., 1989); UL48
   2259..2380    -  polyA_signal   SV40 poly(A) signal: SV40 polyadenylation signal
   2403..2471    -  CDS            large T antigen (fragment): large T antigen from SV40 (simian virus 40)
   2487..2619    +  CDS            TcR (fragment): tetracycline efflux protein; tet; confers resistance to tetracycline
   2799..3387    -  rep_origin     ori: high-copy-number ColE1/pMB1/pBR322/pUC origin of replication
   3587..4447    -  CDS            AmpR: β-lactamase confers resistance to ampicillin, carbenicillin, and related antibiotics
   4448..4489    -  promoter       AmpR promoter (fragment): bla
   4552..4600    +  polyA_signal   poly(A) signal: synthetic polyadenylation signal
   4614..16      +  misc_feature   pause site (across the origin): RNA polymerase II transcriptional pause signal from the human α2 globin gene
>Addgene plasmid #185561 | TRE-RARa-VP16 | addgene full sequence | sequence record 365047 | Addgene NGS Result
GCCAGAACATTTCTCTGGCCTAACTGGCCGGTACCTGAGCTCGCTAGCCTCGAGGATATCAAGATCTGGC
CTCGGCGGCCAAGCTTGCATGCCTGCAGGTCACGAGGCCCTTTCGTCTTCACTCGAGTTTACTCCCTATC
AGTGATAGAGAACGTATGTCGAGTTTACTCCCTATCAGTGATAGAGAACGATGTCGAGTTTACTCCCTAT
CAGTGATAGAGAACGTATGTCGAGTTTACTCCCTATCAGTGATAGAGAACGTATGTCGAGTTTACTCCCT
ATCAGTGATAGAGAACGTATGTCGAGTTTATCCCTATCAGTGATAGAGAACGTATGTCGAGTTTACTCCC
TATCAGTGATAGAGAACGTATGTCGAGGTAGGCGTGTACGGTGGGAGGCCTATATAAGCAGAGCTCGTTT
AGTGAACCGTCAGATCGCCTGGAGGCCACCATGGCCAGCAATAGCAGTTCCTGCCCAACACCTGGGGGCG
GGCACCTCAATGGGTACCCAGTACCCCCCTACGCCTTCTTCTTTCCCCCTATGCTGGGTGGACTCTCCCC
ACCCGGCGCTCTCACCAGCCTCCAGCACCAGCTTCCAGTCAGTGGTTACAGCACACCGTCCCCAGCCACC
ATCGAGACCCAGAGCAGCAGTTCCGAAGAGATAGTACCCAGCCCTCCCTCACCACCGCCCCTGCCCCGCA
TCTACAAGCCTTGCTTTGTTTGTCAAGACAAATCATCCGGCTACCACTATGGGGTCAGCGCCTGTGAGGG
CTGTAAGGGCTTCTTCCGACGAAGCATCCAGAAGAACATGGTGTATACGTGTCACCGGGACAAGAACTGC
ATCATCAACAAGGTGACCCGGAACCGCTGCCAGTACTGCCGGCTGCAGAAATGTTTCGACGTGGGCATGT
CCAAGGAGTCGGTGCGAAACGATCGAAACAAAAAGAAGAAAGAGGCACCCAAGCCCGAGTGCTCAGAGAG
CTACACGCTGACGCCTGAGGTGGGCGAGCTCATTGAGAAGGTTCGCAAAGCGCACCAGGAGACCTTCCCG
GCCCTCTGCCAGCTGGGCAAGTACACTACGAACAACAGCTCAGAACAACGAGTCTCCCTGGACATTGACC
TCTGGGACAAGTTCAGTGAACTCTCCACCAAGTGCATCATTAAGACTGTGGAGTTCGCCAAGCAGCTTCC
CGGCTTCACCACCCTCACCATCGCCGACCAGATCACCCTCCTCAAGGCTGCCTGCCTGGATATCCTGATT
CTGCGAATCTGCACGCGGTACACGCCTGAGCAAGACACAATGACCTTCTCAGATGGACTGACCCTGAACC
GGACTCAGATGCACAACGCTGGCTTTGGCCCCCTCACCGACTTGGTCTTTGCCTTCGCCAACCAGCTGCT
GCCCCTGGAGATGGACGATGCTGAGACTGGACTGCTCAGTGCCATCTGCCTCATCTGTGGAGACCGACAG
GACCTGGAGCAGCCAGACAAGGTGGACATGCTGCAAGAGCCGCTGCTGGAAGCACTGAAAGTCTACGTCC
GGAAACGGAGGCCCAGCCGACCCCACATGTTCCCCAAGATGCTGATGAAGATCACAGACCTTCGGAGCAT
CAGCGCCAAGGGAGCTGAACGGGTGATCACATTGAAGATGGAGATCCCAGGCTCCATGCCACCGCTGATC
CAGGAAATGCTGGAGAACTCTGAGGGCTTGGACACTCTAAGCGGACAGTCGGGGGGCGGAACACGAGATG
GGGGTGGCCTGGCCCCCCCTCCGGGTAGCTGTAGCCCCAGCCTCAGTCCCAGCTCCCACAGAAGCAGCCC
AGCCACCCAATCCCCAGGACCGGTCCGCGCGCGTACGAAAAACAATTACGGGTCTACCATCGAGGGCCTG
CTCGATCTCCCGGACGACGACGCCCCCGAAGAGGCGGGGCTGGCGGCTCCGCGCCTGTCCTTTCTCCCCG
CGGGACACACGCGCAGACTGTCGACGGCCCCCCCGACCGATGTCAGCCTGGGGGACGAGCTCCACTTAGA
CGGCGAGGACGTGGCGATGGCGCATGCCGACGCGCTAGACGATTTCGATCTGGACATGTTGGGGGACGGG
GATTCCCCGGGTCCGGGATTTACCCCCCACGACTCCGCCCCCTACGGCGCTCTGGATATGGCCGACTTCG
AGTTTGAGCAGATGTTTACCGATGCCCTTGGAATTGACGAGTACGGTGGGTAGGAGTCGGGGCGGCCGGC
CGCTTCGAGCAGACATGATAAGATACATTGATGAGTTTGGACAAACCACAACTAGAATGCAGTGAAAAAA
ATGCTTTATTTGTGAAATTTGTGATGCTATTGCTTTATTTGTAACCATTATAAGCTGCAATAAACAAGTT
AACAACAACAATTGCATTCATTTTATGTTTCAGGTTCAGGGGGAGGTGTGGGAGGTTTTTTAAAGCAAGT
AAAACCTCTACAAATGTGGTAAAATCGATAAGGATCCGTCGACCGATGCCCTTGAGAGCCTTCAACCCAG
TCAGCTCCTTCCGGTGGGCGCGGGGCATGACTATCGTCGCCGCACTTATGACTGTCTTCTTTATCATGCA
ACTCGTAGGACAGGTGCCGGCAGCGCTCTTCCGCTTCCTCGCTCACTGACTCGCTGCGCTCGGTCGTTCG
GCTGCGGCGAGCGGTATCAGCTCACTCAAAGGCGGTAATACGGTTATCCACAGAATCAGGGGATAACGCA
GGAAAGAACATGTGAGCAAAAGGCCAGCAAAAGGCCAGGAACCGTAAAAAGGCCGCGTTGCTGGCGTTTT
TCCATAGGCTCCGCCCCCCTGACGAGCATCACAAAAATCGACGCTCAAGTCAGAGGTGGCGAAACCCGAC
AGGACTATAAAGATACCAGGCGTTTCCCCCTGGAAGCTCCCTCGTGCGCTCTCCTGTTCCGACCCTGCCG
CTTACCGGATACCTGTCCGCCTTTCTCCCTTCGGGAAGCGTGGCGCTTTCTCATAGCTCACGCTGTAGGT
ATCTCAGTTCGGTGTAGGTCGTTCGCTCCAAGCTGGGCTGTGTGCACGAACCCCCCGTTCAGCCCGACCG
CTGCGCCTTATCCGGTAACTATCGTCTTGAGTCCAACCCGGTAAGACACGACTTATCGCCACTGGCAGCA
GCCACTGGTAACAGGATTAGCAGAGCGAGGTATGTAGGCGGTGCTACAGAGTTCTTGAAGTGGTGGCCTA
ACTACGGCTACACTAGAAGAACAGTATTTGGTATCTGCGCTCTGCTGAAGCCAGTTACCTTCGGAAAAAG
AGTTGGTAGCTCTTGATCCGGCAAACAAACCACCGCTGGTAGCGGTGGTTTTTTTGTTTGCAAGCAGCAG
ATTACGCGCAGAAAAAAAGGATCTCAAGAAGATCCTTTGATCTTTTCTACGGGGTCTGACGCTCAGTGGA
ACGAAAACTCACGTTAAGGGATTTTGGTCATGAGATTATCAAAAAGGATCTTCACCTAGATCCTTTTAAA
TTAAAAATGAAGTTTTAAATCAATCTAAAGTATATATGAGTAAACTTGGTCTGACAGCGGCCGCAAATGC
TAAACCACTGCAGTGGTTACCAGTGCTTGATCAGTGAGGCACCGATCTCAGCGATCTGCCTATTTCGTTC
GTCCATAGTGGCCTGACTCCCCGTCGTGTAGATCACTACGATTCGTGAGGGCTTACCATCAGGCCCCAGC
GCAGCAATGATGCCGCGAGAGCCGCGTTCACCGGCCCCCGATTTGTCAGCAATGAACCAGCCAGCAGGGA
GGGCCGAGCGAAGAAGTGGTCCTGCTACTTTGTCCGCCTCCATCCAGTCTATGAGCTGCTGTCGTGATGC
TAGAGTAAGAAGTTCGCCAGTGAGTAGTTTCCGAAGAGTTGTGGCCATTGCTACTGGCATCGTGGTATCA
CGCTCGTCGTTCGGTATGGCTTCGTTCAACTCTGGTTCCCAGCGGTCAAGCCGGGTCACATGATCACCCA
TATTATGAAGAAATGCAGTCAGCTCCTTAGGGCCTCCGATCGTTGTCAGAAGTAAGTTGGCCGCGGTGTT
GTCGCTCATGGTAATGGCAGCACTACACAATTCTCTTACCGTCATGCCATCCGTAAGATGCTTTTCCGTG
ACCGGCGAGTACTCAACCAAGTCGTTTTGTGAGTAGTGTATACGGCGACCAAGCTGCTCTTGCCCGGCGT
CTATACGGGACAACACCGCGCCACATAGCAGTACTTTGAAAGTGCTCATCATCGGGAATCGTTCTTCGGG
GCGGAAAGACTCAAGGATCTTGCCGCTATTGAGATCCAGTTCGATATAGCCCACTCTTGCACCCAGTTGA
TCTTCAGCATCTTTTACTTTCACCAGCGTTTCGGGGTGTGCAAAAACAGGCAAGCAAAATGCCGCAAAGA
AGGGAATGAGTGCGACACGAAAATGTTGGATGCTCATACTCGTCCTTTTTCAATATTATTGAAGCATTTA
TCAGGGTTACTAGTACGTCTCTCAAGGATAAGTAAGTAATATTAAGGTACGGGAGGTATTGGACAGGCCG
CAATAAAATATCTTTATTTTCATTACATCTGTGTGTTGGTTTTTTGTGTGAATCGATAGTACTAACATAC
GCTCTCCATCAAAACAAAACGAAACAAAACAAACTAGCAAAATAGGCTGTCCCCAGTGCAAGTGCAGGT
